Addgene plasmid #35256: humanMER20MER39
Depositing lab: Gunter Wagner. Publication: Transformation of a transposon into a derived prolactin promoter with function during human pregnancy. Emera D, Wagner GP. Proc Natl Acad Sci U S A. 2012 Jul 10;109(28):11246-51. doi: 10.1073/pnas.1118566109. Epub 2012 Jun 25. PubMed 22733751.
Backbone
  Vector backbone: PGL4.70
  Backbone manufacturer: Promega
  Backbone size w/o insert (bp): 4000
  Vector type: Luciferase
Growth in bacteria
  Bacterial resistance: Ampicillin, 100 μg/mL
  Growth temperature: 37°C
  Growth strain: Top10/P3
  Copy number: Unknown
Gene/Insert
  Gene/Insert name: MER20/MER39
  Species: H. sapiens (human)
  Insert size (bp): 700
  Promoter: dPRL promoter
  Cloning method: Restriction Enzyme; 5′ cloning site NHEI (unknown if destroyed); 3′ cloning site BGLII (unknown if destroyed)
  Sequencing primers: 5′ GAGGAGGCTAGCGGTTTTTCAAAAGCAGCACTAC; 3′ CTCCTCAGATCTTGTAGGGGAGAAGAGATTCC
Terms and licenses: Academic/Nonprofit Terms; Industry Terms: Not Available to Industry
How to cite: humanMER20MER39 was a gift from Gunter Wagner (Addgene plasmid # 35256 ; http://n2t.net/addgene:35256 ; RRID:Addgene_35256)
