[The description below was written by a language model from this plasmid's Addgene catalogue record.]
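Description:
humanMER20MER39 is a luciferase reporter plasmid built on the Promega pGL4.70 backbone (about 4 kb without insert), a promoterless reporter vector in which a candidate regulatory sequence is placed upstream of a luciferase coding region so that light output reports on the activity of that sequence in transfected cells. The plasmid is propagated in E. coli under ampicillin selection; the copy number is recorded as unknown, and no feature table is available, so the origin of replication, the exact luciferase gene and the polyadenylation elements are not itemised in the record.

The insert is a roughly 700 bp human genomic fragment comprising the transposable elements MER20 and MER39, cloned by restriction digestion between NheI (5′) and BglII (3′) sites; whether those sites survived cloning is not recorded. The promoter field lists this region as the dPRL promoter, that is, the decidual prolactin promoter. In this arrangement the transposon-derived sequence itself serves as the promoter driving the reporter, rather than being expressed as a gene product.

The associated publication title concerns the transformation of a transposon into a derived prolactin promoter that functions during human pregnancy. This suggests the construct is meant for reporter assays measuring the transcriptional activity of the human MER20/MER39 region. The "human" in its name hints at comparison with equivalent sequences from other species, although the record does not describe such companion constructs, and it does not specify the cell types or stimulation conditions used.
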