>Addgene plasmid #35256 | humanMER20MER39 | addgene partial sequence | sequence record 43941 | RVprimer3 5'-CTAGCAAAATAGGCTGTCCC-3'
TACTGGCCGGTACCTGAGCTCGCTAGCGGTTTTTCAAAAGCAGCACTACTGACATTTGGATGGCATAATA
TTATGTTCTGAGGGCTGCTCTGTGTGTTGTAAGATGTTTAGCAACATGTCTGGTCTCTGCTCACCAGATG
CCAGCAGCACCCCCACTTCCAGTTATGACAGTCATAAACATCTTCACACATTGCCAAATGTCTCCTGGGA
GGCAGAATCACCTCCTAACTGCTTGCCCTTTGAAAACCACTCATTTAGATTGATGGGGTTCAGAACACAC
TACCACAAAATATGGCATCTTGGCATTTCAGAAAACAGCAAAAACAGGAAGTTCACTCTGTAAGCTTCTC
CCACCCTTCTCCCCTGAAGCAGGCCATAAAAGAATCCTCTGACGTTTCTATAAAGTAGGTCATAAGAACC
TTCATTCCAGAAGTACCCTCAAAGACAGAGACACCAAGAAGAATCGGAACATACAGGCTTTGGTAAGTTC
CCTACAGTTTATTAATGTTCAGTCATTTCAGATCATACTCCTTTTTGGACAATTGTATTTCTACATGACT
GTCCACTTTTTATCAACCTTAAGCATAAAAATACACATTTCTCTGTTTCTTTGGTTCTTCATTTCTGAAG
GCTCTTTTTCATGTAAATTTATATTGAATAAATCTGTACGTTTTTCTTTTGTTACTCTGTCTTTTGTTAT
AGGACTGTCAGGCATAAACCTATCTATGGGCAAGAAACGGAATCTCTTCTCCCCTACAAGATCTGGCCTC
GGCGGCCAAGCTTGGCAATCCGGTACTGTTGGTAAAGCCACCATGGCTTCCAAGGTGTAC
