>Addgene plasmid #35256 | humanMER20MER39 | depositor partial sequence | sequence record 44467 | humanMER20MER39 sequence 731 bps
GGTTTTTCAAAAGCAGCACTACTGACATTTGGATGGCATAATATTATGTTCTGAGGGCTGCTCTGTGTGT
TGTAAGATGTTTAGCAACATGTCTGGTCTCTGCTCACCAGATGCCAGCAGCACCCCCACTTCCAGTTATG
ACAGTCATAAACATCTTCACACATTGCCAAATGTCTCCTGGGAGGCAGAATCACCTCCTAACTGCTTGCC
CTTTGAAAACCACTCATTTAGATTGATGGGGTTCAGAACACACTACCACAAAATATGGCATCTTGGCATT
TCAGAAAACAGCAAAAACAGGAAGTTCACTCTGTAAGCTTCTCCCACCCTTCTCCCCTGAAGCAGGCCAT
AAAAGAATCCTCTGACGTTTCTATAAAGTAGGTCATAAGAACCTTCATTCCAGAAGTACCCTCAAAGACA
GAGACACCAAGAAGAATCGGAACATACAGGCTTTGGTAAGTTCCCTACAGTTTATTAATGTTCAGTCATT
TCAGATCATACTCCTTTTTGGACAATTGTATTTCTACATGACTGTCCACTTTTTATCAACCTTAAGCATA
AAAATACACATTTCTCTGTTTCTTTGGTTCTTCATTTCTGAAGGCTCTTTTTCATGTAAATTTATATTGA
ATAAATCTGTACGTTTTTCTTTTGTTACTCTGTCTTTTGTTATAGGACTGTCAGGCATAAACCTATCTAT
GGGCAAGAAACGGAATCTCTTCTCCCCTACA
